Addgene plasmid #52589: pVITRO-HPV6 L1L2
Purpose: Expresses HPV6 L1 and L2 in mammalian cells
Depositing lab: Richard Roden. Depositing organization: Johns Hopkins University and School of Medicine. Publication: Impact of inhibitors and L2 antibodies upon the infectivity of diverse alpha and beta human papillomavirus types. Kwak K, Jiang R, Wang JW, Jagu S, Kirnbauer R, Roden RB. PLoS One. 2014 May 9;9(5):e97232. doi: 10.1371/journal.pone.0097232. eCollection 2014. PubMed 24816794.
Backbone
  Vector backbone: pVITRO1-neo-mcs
  Backbone manufacturer: InvivoGen
  Backbone size w/o insert (bp): 6295
  Total vector size (bp): 9184
  Vector type: Mammalian Expression
  Selectable markers: Neomycin (select with G418)
Growth in bacteria
  Bacterial resistance: Kanamycin, 50 μg/mL
  Growth temperature: 37°C
  Growth strain: DH5alpha
  Copy number: High Copy
Gene/Insert 1
  Gene/Insert name: HPV6 L1
  Species: H. sapiens (human)
  Insert size (bp): 1506
  Cloning method: Restriction Enzyme; 5′ cloning site BglII (destroyed during cloning); 3′ cloning site NheI (destroyed during cloning)
  Sequencing primers: 5′ AAACCACCGCTAATTCAAAGC; 3′ GTGGTTTGTCCAAACTCATCAA
Gene/Insert 2
  Gene/Insert name: HPV6 L2
  Species: H. sapiens (human)
  Insert size (bp): 1383
  Cloning method: Restriction Enzyme; 5′ cloning site BamHI (not destroyed); 3′ cloning site AvrII (destroyed during cloning)
  Sequencing primers: 5′ GCCTCTTAGCGGTTCAAAGG; 3′ CAAAGGTATTTTCTAAACCCGTTTC
Terms and licenses: Academic/Nonprofit Terms; Industry Terms: Not Available to Industry
How to cite: pVITRO-HPV6 L1L2 was a gift from Richard Roden (Addgene plasmid # 52589 ; http://n2t.net/addgene:52589 ; RRID:Addgene_52589)
