[The description below was written by a language model from this plasmid's Addgene catalogue record and pLannotate feature annotations shown in this document.]
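Description:
pVITRO-HPV6 L1L2 is a 9.2 kb mammalian expression plasmid built on InvivoGen's pVITRO1-neo-mcs backbone, a dual-cassette vector designed to express two genes from a single plasmid. It carries the two capsid genes of human papillomavirus type 6: the major capsid protein L1 (about 1.5 kb) and the minor capsid protein L2 (about 1.4 kb). The catalogue lists the insert species as human, but these are viral genes. The annotation tool matched the L2 reading frame to the closely related HPV11 protein, whereas the record identifies it as HPV6 L2. The plasmid replicates in E. coli at high copy from a ColE1/pUC-type origin and is selected with kanamycin.

In the first cassette, L1 lies downstream of a mouse EF-1α promoter preceded by an SV40 enhancer/early promoter fragment, and is terminated by an SV40 polyadenylation signal. In the second cassette, a CMV enhancer and a short CMV promoter fragment sit upstream of L2. More than a kilobase between them and the L2 start is unannotated, so the core promoter of this cassette is not identified in the feature table. L2 is followed by a foot-and-mouth disease virus IRES and the Tn5 NeoR/KanR gene, ending in an EF-1α poly(A) signal. This bicistronic layout links G418 resistance in mammalian cells to L2 transcription. Short bacterial promoter elements just upstream of the resistance gene presumably drive the same gene for kanamycin selection in bacteria.

Co-expressing L1 and L2 in mammalian cells supplies the components needed for papillomavirus capsid assembly. The associated publication concerns the infectivity of diverse HPV types and the effects of inhibitors and L2 antibodies, which is consistent with using the plasmid to produce HPV6 capsids or pseudovirions for such assays.
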