Features (pLannotate 1.2.2; 14 found; start..end, strand, type, name):
     51..242     +  promoter       SV40 promoter (fragment): SV40 enhancer and early promoter
    429..1562    +  promoter       mEF-1α promoter (fragment): strong constitutive promoter for mouse elongation factor EF-1α
   1588..3087    +  CDS            L1: VL1_HPV6A - Experimental evidence at protein level: Swiss-Prot protein existence level 1. Forms an icosahedral capsid with a T=7 symmetry and a 50 nm diameter. The capsid is composed of 72 pentamers linked to each other by disulfide bonds and associated with L2 proteins. Binds to heparan sulfate proteoglycans on cell surface of basal layer keratinocytes to provide initial virion attachment. This binding mediates a conformational change in the virus capsid that facilitates efficient infection. The virion enters the host cell via endocytosis. During virus trafficking, L1 protein dissociates from
   3113..3234    -  polyA_signal   SV40 poly(A) signal: SV40 polyadenylation signal
   3257..3328    -  CDS            large T antigen (fragment): large T antigen from SV40 (simian virus 40)
   3422..4010    +  rep_origin     ori: high-copy-number ColE1/pMB1/pBR322/pUC origin of replication
   4090..4393    +  enhancer       CMV enhancer: human cytomegalovirus immediate early enhancer
   4395..4494    +  promoter       CMV promoter (fragment): human cytomegalovirus (CMV) immediate early promoter
   5850..7214    +  CDS            L2: VL2_HPV11 - Experimental evidence at protein level: Swiss-Prot protein existence level 1. Minor protein of the capsid that localizes along the inner surface of the virion, within the central cavities beneath the L1 pentamers. Plays a role in capsid stabilization through interaction with the major capsid protein L1. Once the virion enters the host cell, L2 escorts the genomic DNA into the nucleus by promoting escape from the endosomal compartments and traffic through the host Golgi network. Mechanistically, the C-terminus of L2 possesses a cell-penetrating peptide that protudes from the host en
   7227..7671    +  misc_feature   FMDV IRES: internal ribosome entry site (IRES) of the foot-and-mouth disease virus
   7704..7722    +  promoter       tac promoter (fragment): strong E. coli promoter; hybrid between the trp and lac UV5 promoters
   7742..7760    +  promoter       T7 promoter: promoter for bacteriophage T7 RNA polymerase
   7770..8564    +  CDS            NeoR/KanR: aminoglycoside phosphotransferase from Tn5; aph(3')-II (or nptII); confers resistance to neomycin, kanamycin, and G418 (Geneticin®)
   8611..9183    +  polyA_signal   EF-1α poly(A) signal: human EF-1α polyadenylation signal
>Addgene plasmid #52589 | pVITRO-HPV6 L1L2 | depositor full sequence | sequence record 81722 | pVITRO-HPV6 L1L2 sequence 9184 bps
CCTGCAGGGCCTGAAATAACCTCTGAAAGAGGAACTTGGTTAGGTACCTTCTGAGGCGGAAAGAACCAGC
TGTGGAATGTGTGTCAGTTAGGGTGTGGAAAGTCCCCAGGCTCCCCAGCAGGCAGAAGTATGCAAAGCAT
GCATCTCAATTAGTCAGCAACCAGGTGTGGAAAGTCCCCAGGCTCCCCAGCAGGCAGAAGTATGCAAAGC
ATGCATCTCAATTAGTCAGCAACCATAGTCCCACTAGTGGAGCCGAGAGTAATTCATACAAAAGGAGGGA
TCGCCTTCGCAAGGGGAGAGCCCAGGGACCGTCCCTAAATTCTCACAGACCCAAATCCCTGTAGCCGCCC
CACGACAGCGCGAGGAGCATGCGCTCAGGGCTGAGCGCGGGGAGAGCAGAGCACACAAGCTCATAGACCC
TGGTCGTGGGGGGGAGGACCGGGGAGCTGGCGCGGGGCAAACTGGGAAAGCGGTGTCGTGTGCTGGCTCC
GCCCTCTTCCCGAGGGTGGGGGAGAACGGTATATAAGTGCGGCAGTCGCCTTGGACGTTCTTTTTCGCAA
CGGGTTTGCCGTCAGAACGCAGGTGAGGGGCGGGTGTGGCTTCCGCGGGCCGCCGAGCTGGAGGTCCTGC
TCCGAGCGGGCCGGGCCCCGCTGTCGTCGGCGGGGATTAGCTGCGAGCATTCCCGCTTCGAGTTGCGGGC
GGCGCGGGAGGCAGAGTGCGAGGCCTAGCGGCAACCCCGTAGCCTCGCCTCGTGTCCGGCTTGAGGCCTA
GCGTGGTGTCCGCGCCGCCGCCGCGTGCTACTCCGGCCGCACTCTGGTCTTTTTTTTTTTTGTTGTTGTT
GCCCTGCTGCCTTCGATTGCCGTTCAGCAATAGGGGCTAACAAAGGGAGGGTGCGGGGCTTGCTCGCCCG
GAGCCCGGAGAGGTCATGGTTGGGGAGGAATGGAGGGACAGGAGTGGCGGCTGGGGCCCGCCCGCCTTCG
GAGCACATGTCCGACGCCACCTGGATGGGGCGAGGCCTGGGGTTTTTCCCGAAGCAACCAGGCTGGGGTT
AGCGTGCCGAGGCCATGTGGCCCCAGCACCCGGCACGATCTGGCTTGGCGGCGCCGCGTTGCCCTGCCTC
CCTAACTAGGGTGAGGCCATCCCGTCCGGCACCAGTTGCGTGCGTGGAAAGATGGCCGCTCCCGGGCCCT
GTTGCAAGGAGCTCAAAATGGAGGACGCGGCAGCCCGGTGGAGCGGGCGGGTGAGTCACCCACACAAAGG
AAGAGGGCCTGGTCCCTCACCGGCTGCTGCTTCCTGTGACCCCGTGGTCCTATCGGCCGCAATAGTCACC
TCGGGCTTTTGAGCACGGCTAGTCGCGGCGGGGGGAGGGGATGTAATGGCGTTGGAGTTTGTTCACATTT
GGTGGGTGGAGACTAGTCAGGCCAGCCTGGCGCTGGAAGTCATTTTTGGAATTTGTCCCCTTGAGTTTTG
AGCGGAGCTAATTCTCGGGCTTCTTAGCGGTTCAAAGGTATCTTTTAAACCCTTTTTTAGGTGTTGTGAA
AACCACCGCTAATTCAAAGCAACCGGTGATATCAAAGATCCGCCACCATGTGGAGGCCCAGCGACAGCAC
CGTGTACGTGCCCCCCCCCAACCCCGTGAGCAAGGTGGTGGCCACCGACGCCTACGTGACCAGGACCAAC
ATCTTCTACCACGCCAGCAGCAGCAGGCTGCTGGCCGTGGGCCACCCCTACTTCAGCATCAAGAGGGCCA
ACAAGACCGTGGTGCCCAAGGTGAGCGGCTACCAGTACAGGGTGTTCAAGGTGGTGCTGCCCGACCCCAA
CAAGTTCGCCCTGCCCGACAGCAGCCTGTTCGACCCCACCACCCAGAGGCTGGTGTGGGCCTGCACCGGC
CTGGAGGTGGGCAGGGGCCAGCCCCTGGGCGTGGGCGTGAGCGGCCACCCCTTCCTGAACAAGTACGACG
ACGTGGAGAACAGCGGCAGCGGCGGCAACCCCGGCCAGGACAACAGGGTGAACGTGGGCATGGACTACAA
GCAGACCCAGCTGTGCATGGTGGGCTGCGCCCCCCCCCTGGGCGAGCACTGGGGCAAGGGCAAGCAGTGC
ACCAACACCCCCGTGCAGGCCGGCGACTGCCCCCCCCTGGAGCTGATCACCAGCGTGATCCAGGACGGCG
ACATGGTGGACACCGGCTTCGGCGCCATGAACTTCGCCGACCTGCAGACCAACAAGAGCGACGTGCCCAT
CGACATCTGCGGCACCACCTGCAAGTACCCCGACTACCTGCAGATGGCCGCCGACCCCTACGGCGACAGG
CTGTTCTTCTTCCTGAGGAAGGAGCAGATGTTCGCCAGGCACTTCTTCAACAGGGCCGGCGAGGTGGGCG
AGCCCGTGCCCGACACCCTGATCATCAAGGGCAGCGGCAACAGGACCAGCGTGGGCAGCAGCATCTACGT
GAACACCCCCAGCGGCAGCCTGGTGAGCAGCGAGGCCCAGCTGTTCAACAAGCCCTACTGGCTGCAGAAG
GCCCAGGGCCACAACAACGGCATCTGCTGGGGCAACCAGCTGTTCGTGACCGTGGTGGACACCACCAGGA
GCACCAACATGACCCTGTGCGCCAGCGTGACCACCAGCAGCACCTACACCAACAGCGACTACAAGGAGTA
CATGAGGCACGTGGAGGAGTACGACCTGCAGTTCATCTTCCAGCTGTGCAGCATCACCCTGAGCGCCGAG
GTGATGGCCTACATCCACACCATGAACCCCAGCGTGCTGGAGGACTGGAACTTCGGCCTGAGCCCCCCCC
CCAACGGCACCCTGGAGGACACCTACAGGTACGTGCAGAGCCAGGCCATCACCTGCCAGAAGCCCACCCC
CGAGAAGGAGAAGCCCGACCCCTACAAGAACCTGAGCTTCTGGGAGGTGAACCTGAAGGAGAAGTTCAGC
AGCGAGCTGGACCAGTACCCCCTGGGCAGGAAGTTCCTGCTGCAGAGCGGCTACAGGGGCAGGAGCAGCA
TCAGGACCGGCGTGAAGAGGCCCGCCGTGAGCAAGGCCAGCGCCGCCCCCAAGAGGAAGAGGGCCAAGAC
CAAGAGGTAATAGTCTAGCTGGCCAGACATGATAAGATACATTGATGAGTTTGGACAAACCACAACTAGA
ATGCAGTGAAAAAAATGCTTTATTTGTGAAATTTGTGATGCTATTGCTTTATTTGTAACCATTATAAGCT
GCAATAAACAAGTTAACAACAACAATTGCATTCATTTTATGTTTCAGGTTCAGGGGGAGGTGTGGGAGGT
TTTTTAAAGCAAGTAAAACCTCTACAAATGTGGTATGGAAATGTTAATTAACTAGCCATGACCAAAATCC
CTTAACGTGAGTTTTCGTTCCACTGAGCGTCAGACCCCGTAGAAAAGATCAAAGGATCTTCTTGAGATCC
TTTTTTTCTGCGCGTAATCTGCTGCTTGCAAACAAAAAAACCACCGCTACCAGCGGTGGTTTGTTTGCCG
GATCAAGAGCTACCAACTCTTTTTCCGAAGGTAACTGGCTTCAGCAGAGCGCAGATACCAAATACTGTTC
TTCTAGTGTAGCCGTAGTTAGGCCACCACTTCAAGAACTCTGTAGCACCGCCTACATACCTCGCTCTGCT
AATCCTGTTACCAGTGGCTGCTGCCAGTGGCGATAAGTCGTGTCTTACCGGGTTGGACTCAAGACGATAG
TTACCGGATAAGGCGCAGCGGTCGGGCTGAACGGGGGGTTCGTGCACACAGCCCAGCTTGGAGCGAACGA
CCTACACCGAACTGAGATACCTACAGCGTGAGCTATGAGAAAGCGCCACGCTTCCCGAAGGGAGAAAGGC
GGACAGGTATCCGGTAAGCGGCAGGGTCGGAACAGGAGAGCGCACGAGGGAGCTTCCAGGGGGAAACGCC
TGGTATCTTTATAGTCCTGTCGGGTTTCGCCACCTCTGACTTGAGCGTCGATTTTTGTGATGCTCGTCAG
GGGGGCGGAGCCTATGGAAAAACGCCAGCAACGCGGCCTTTTTACGGTTCCTGGCCTTTTGCTGGCCTTT
TGCTCACATGTTCTTAATTAACCTGCAGGCGTTACATAACTTACGGTAAATGGCCCGCCTGGCTGACCGC
CCAACGACCCCCGCCCATTGACGTCAATAATGACGTATGTTCCCATAGTAACGCCAATAGGGACTTTCCA
TTGACGTCAATGGGTGGAGTATTTACGGTAAACTGCCCACTTGGCAGTACATCAAGTGTATCATATGCCA
AGTACGCCCCCTATTGACGTCAATGACGGTAAATGGCCCGCCTGGCATTATGCCCAGTACATGACCTTAT
GGGACTTTCCTACTTGGCAGTACATCTACGTATTAGTCATCGCTATTACCATGATGATGCGGTTTTGGCA
GTACATCAATGGGCGTGGATAGCGGTTTGACTCACGGGGATTTCCAAGTCTCCACCCCATTGACGTCAAT
GGGAGTTTGTTTTGACTAGTGGAGCCGAGAGTAATTCATACAAAAGGAGGGATCGCCTTCGCAAGGGGAG
AGCCCAGGGACCGTCCCTAAATTCTCACAGACCCAAATCCCTGTAGCCGCCCCACGACAGCGCGAGGAGC
ATGCGCCCAGGGCTGAGCGCGGGTAGATCAGAGCACACAAGCTCACAGTCCCCGGCGGTGGGGGGAGGGG
CGCGCTGAGCGGGGGCCAGGGAGCTGGCGCGGGGCAAACTGGGAAAGTGGTGTCGTGTGCTGGCTCCGCC
CTCTTCCCGAGGGTGGGGGAGAACGGTATATAAGTGCGGTAGTCGCCTTGGACGTTCTTTTTCGCAACGG
GTTTGCCGTCAGAACGCAGGTGAGTGGCGGGTGTGGCTTCCGCGGGCCCCGGAGCTGGAGCCCTGCTCTG
AGCGGGCCGGGCTGATATGCGAGTGTCGTCCGCAGGGTTTAGCTGTGAGCATTCCCACTTCGAGTGGCGG
GCGGTGCGGGGGTGAGAGTGCGAGGCCTAGCGGCAACCCCGTAGCCTCGCCTCGTGTCCGGCTTGAGGCC
TAGCGTGGTGTCCGCCGCCGCGTGCCACTCCGGCCGCACTATGCGTTTTTTGTCCTTGCTGCCCTCGATT
GCCTTCCAGCAGCATGGGCTAACAAAGGGAGGGTGTGGGGCTCACTCTTAAGGAGCCCATGAAGCTTACG
TTGGATAGGAATGGAAGGGCAGGAGGGGCGACTGGGGCCCGCCCGCCTTCGGAGCACATGTCCGACGCCA
CCTGGATGGGGCGAGGCCTGTGGCTTTCCGAAGCAATCGGGCGTGAGTTTAGCCTACCTGGGCCATGTGG
CCCTAGCACTGGGCACGGTCTGGCCTGGCGGTGCCGCGTTCCCTTGCCTCCCAACAAGGGTGAGGCCGTC
CCGCCCGGCACCAGTTGCTTGCGCGGAAAGATGGCCGCTCCCGGGGCCCTGTTGCAAGGAGCTCAAAATG
GAGGACGCGGCAGCCCGGTGGAGCGGGCGGGTGAGTCACCCACACAAAGGAAGAGGGCCTTGCCCCTCGC
CGGCCGCTGCTTCCTGTGACCCCGTGGTCTATCGGCCGCATAGTCACCTCGGGCTTCTCTTGAGCACCGC
TCGTCGCGGCGGGGGGAGGGGATCTAATGGCGTTGGAGTTTGTTCACATTTGGTGGGTGGAGACTAGTCA
GGCCAGCCTGGCGCTGGAAGTCATTCTTGGAATTTGCCCCTTTGAGTTTGGAGCGAGGCTAATTCTCAAG
CCTCTTAGCGGTTCAAAGGTATTTTCTAAACCCGTTTCCAGGTGTTGTGAAAGCCACCGCTAATTCAAAG
CAATCCGGAGTATACGGATCCGCCACCATGGCCCACAGCAGGGCCAGGAGGAGGAAGAGGGCCAGCGCCA
CCCAGCTGTACCAGACCTGCAAGCTGACCGGCACCTGCCCCCCCGACGTGATCCCCAAGGTGGAGCACAA
CACCATCGCCGACCAGATCCTGAAGTGGGGCAGCCTGGGCGTGTTCTTCGGCGGCCTGGGCATCGGCACC
GGCAGCGGCACCGGCGGCAGGACCGGCTACGTGCCCCTGCAGACCAGCGCCAAGCCCAGCATCACCAGCG
GCCCCATGGCCAGGCCCCCCGTGGTGGTGGAGCCCGTGGCCCCCAGCGACCCCAGCATCGTGAGCCTGAT
CGAGGAGAGCGCCATCATCAACGCCGGCGCCCCCGAGATCGTGCCCCCCGCCCACGGCGGCTTCACCATC
ACCAGCAGCGAGACCACCACCCCCGCCATCCTGGACGTGAGCGTCACCAGCCACACCACCACCAGCATCT
TCAGGAACCCCGTGTTCACCGAGCCCAGCGTGACCCAGCCCCAGCCCCCCGTGGAGGCCAACGGCCACAT
CCTGATCAGCGCCCCCACCGTGACCAGCCACCCCATCGAGGAGATCCCCCTGGACACCTTCGTGGTGAGC
AGCAGCGACAGCGGCCCCACCAGCAGCACCCCCGTGCCCGGCACCGCCCCCAGGCCCAGGGTGGGCCTGT
ACAGCAGGGCCCTGCACCAGGTGCAGGTGACCGACCCCGCCTTCCTGAGCACCCCCCAGAGGCTGATCAC
CTACGACAACCCCGTGTACGAGGGCGAGGACGTGAGCGTGCAGTTCAGCCACGACAGCATCCACAACGCC
CCCGACGAGGCCTTCATGGACATCATCAGGCTGCACAGGCCCGCCATCGCCAGCAGGAGGGGCCTGGTGA
GGTACAGCAGGATCGGCCAGAGGGGCAGCATGCACACCAGGAGCGGCAAGCACATCGGCGCCAGGATTCA
CTACTTCTACGACATCAGCCCCATCGCCCAAGCCGCCGAGGAGATCGAGATGCACCCCCTGGTGGCCGCC
CAGGACGACACCTTCGACATCTACGCCGAGAGCTTCGAGCCCGGCATCAACCCCACCCAGCACCCCGTGA
CCAACATCAGCGACACCTACCTGACCAGCACCCCCAACACCGTGACCCAGCCCTGGGGCAACACCACCGT
GCCCCTGAGCCTGCCCAACGACCCCTTCCTGCAGAGCGGCCCCGACATCACCTTCCCCACCGCCCCCATG
GGCACCCCCTTCAGCCCCGTGACCCCCGCCCTGCCCACCGGCCCCGTGTTCATCACCGGCAGCGGCTTCT
ACCTGCACCCCGCCTGGTACTTCGCCAGGAAGAGGAGGAAGAGGATTCCCCTGTTCTTCAGCGACGTGGC
CGCCTAATAGTCTAGGAGCAGGTTTCCCCAATGACACAAAACGTGCAACTTGAAACTCCGCCTGGTCTTT
CCAGGTCTAGAGGGGTAACACTTTGTACTGCGTTTGGCTCCACGCTCGATCCACTGGCGAGTGTTAGTAA
CAGCACTGTTGCTTCGTAGCGGAGCATGACGGCCGTGGGAACTCCTCCTTGGTAACAAGGACCCACGGGG
CCAAAAGCCACGCCCACACGGGCCCGTCATGTGTGCAACCCCAGCACGGCGACTTTACTGCGAAACCCAC
TTTAAAGTGACATTGAAACTGGTACCCACACACTGGTGACAGGCTAAGGATGCCCTTCAGGTACCCCGAG
GTAACACGCGACACTCGGGATCTGAGAAGGGGACTGGGGCTTCTATAAAAGCGCTCGGTTTAAAAAGCTT
CTATGCCTGAATAGGTGACCGGAGGTCGGCACCTTTCCTTTGCAATTACTGACCCTATGAATACACTGAC
TGTTTGACAATTAATCATCGGCATAGTATATCGGCATAGTATAATACGACTCACTATAGGAGGGCCACCA
TGATTGAACAAGATGGATTGCACGCAGGTTCTCCGGCCGCTTGGGTGGAGAGGCTATTCGGCTATGACTG
GGCACAACAGACAATCGGCTGCTCTGATGCCGCCGTGTTCCGGCTGTCAGCGCAGGGGCGCCCGGTTCTT
TTTGTCAAGACCGACCTGTCCGGTGCCCTGAATGAACTGCAAGACGAGGCAGCGCGGCTATCGTGGCTGG
CCACGACGGGCGTTCCTTGCGCAGCTGTGCTCGACGTTGTCACTGAAGCGGGAAGGGACTGGCTGCTATT
GGGCGAAGTGCCGGGGCAGGATCTCCTGTCATCTCACCTTGCTCCTGCCGAGAAAGTATCCATCATGGCT
GATGCAATGCGGCGGCTGCATACGCTTGATCCGGCTACCTGCCCATTCGACCACCAAGCGAAACATCGCA
TCGAGCGAGCACGTACTCGGATGGAAGCCGGTCTTGTCGATCAGGATGATCTGGACGAAGAGCATCAGGG
GCTCGCGCCAGCCGAACTGTTCGCCAGGCTCAAGGCGAGCATGCCCGACGGCGAGGATCTCGTCGTGACA
CATGGCGATGCCTGCTTGCCGAATATCATGGTGGAAAATGGCCGCTTTTCTGGATTCATCGACTGTGGCC
GGCTGGGTGTGGCGGACCGCTATCAGGACATAGCGTTGGCTACCCGTGATATTGCTGAAGAGCTTGGCGG
CGAATGGGCTGACCGCTTCCTCGTGCTTTACGGTATCGCCGCTCCCGATTCGCAGCGCATCGCCTTCTAT
CGCCTTCTTGACGAGTTCTTCTGAGCGGGACTCTGGGGTTCGAAATGACCGACCAAGCGAATTCGCTAGG
ATTATCCCTAATACCTGCCACCCCACTCTTAATCAGTGGTGGAAGAACGGTCTCAGAACTGTTTGTTTCA
ATTGGCCATTTAAGTTTAGTAGTAAAAGACTGGTTAATGATAACAATGCATCGTAAAACCTTCAGAAGGA
AAGGAGAATGTTTTGTGGACCACTTTGGTTTTCTTTTTTGCGTGTGGCAGTTTTAAGTTATTAGTTTTTA
AAATCAGTACTTTTTAATGGAAACAACTTGACCAAAAATTTGTCACAGAATTTTGAGACCCATTAAAAAA
GTTAAATGAGAAACCTGTGTGTTCCTTTGGTCAACACCGAGACATTTAGGTGAAAGACATCTAATTCTGG
TTTTACGAATCTGGAAACTTCTTGAAAATGTAATTCTTGAGTTAACACTTCTGGGTGGAGAATAGGGTTG
TTTTCCCCCCACATAATTGGAAGGGGAAGGAATATCATTTAAAGCTATGGGAGGGTTGCTTTGATTACAA
CACTGGAGAGAAATGCAGCATGTTGCTGATTGCCTGTCACTAAAACAGGCCAAAAACTGAGTCCTTGGGT
TGCATAGAAAGCTG
