>Addgene plasmid #52589 | pVITRO-HPV6 L1L2 | addgene partial sequence | sequence record 84713 | mEF1-Fwd 5'-TTTTGAGCGGAGCTAATTCTCGGG-3'
AACCCTTTTTTAGGTGTTGTGAAAACCACCGCTAATTCAAAGCAACCGGTGATATCAAAGATCCGCCACC
ATGTGGAGGCCCAGCGACAGCACCGTGTACGTGCCCCCCCCCAACCCCGTGAGCAAGGTGGTGGCCACCG
ACGCCTACGTGACCAGGACCAACATCTTCTACCACGCCAGCAGCAGCAGGCTGCTGGCCGTGGGCCACCC
CTACTTCAGCATCAAGAGGGCCAACAAGACCGTGGTGCCCAAGGTGAGCGGCTACCAGTACAGGGTGTTC
AAGGTGGTGCTGCCCGACCCCAACAAGTTCGCCCTGCCCGACAGCAGCCTGTTCGACCCCACCACCCAGA
GGCTGGTGTGGGCCTGCACCGGCCTGGAGGTGGGCAGGGGCCAGCCCCTGGGCGTGGGCGTGAGCGGCCA
CCCCTTCCTGAACAAGTACGACGACGTGGAGAACAGCGGCAGCGGCGGCAACCCCGGCCAGGACAACAGG
GTGAACGTGGGCATGGACTACAAGCAGACCCAGCTGTGCATGGTGGGCTGCGCCCCCCCCCTGGGC
