>Addgene plasmid #52589 | pVITRO-HPV6 L1L2 | addgene partial sequence | sequence record 84743 | EBV-rev 5'-GTGGTTTGTCCAAACTCATC-3'
TAGACTATTACCTCTTGGTCTTGGCCCTCTTCCTCTTGGGGGCGGCGCTGGCCTTGCTCACGGCGGGCCT
CTTCACGCCGGTCCTGATGCTGCTCCTGCCCCTGTAGCCGCTCTGCAGCAGGAACTTCCTGCCCAGGGGG
TACTGGTCCAGCTCGCTGCTGAACTTCTCCTTCAGGTTCACCTCCCAGAAGCTCAGGTTCTTGTAGGGGT
CGGGCTTCTCCTTCTCGGGGGTGGGCTTCTGGCAGGTGATGGCCTGGCTCTGCACGTACCTGTAGGTGTC
CTCCAGGGTGCCGTTGGGGGGGGGGCTCAGGCCGAAGTTCCAGTCCTCCAGCACGCTGGGGTTCATGGTG
TGGATGTAGGCCATCACCTCGGCGCTCAGGGTGATGCTGCACAGCTGGAAGATGAACTGCAGGTCGTACT
CCTCCACGTGCCTCATGTACTCCTTG
