>Addgene plasmid #52589 | pVITRO-HPV6 L1L2 | addgene partial sequence | sequence record 84777 | FMDV-IRES-R 5'-CTCCGCTACGAAGCAACAGT-3'
GAGCGTGGAGCCAAACGCAGTACAAAGTGTTACCCCTCTAGACCTGGAAAGACCAGGCGGAGTTTCAAGT
TGCACGTTTTGTGTCATTGGGGAAACCTGCTCCTAGACTATTAGGCGGCCACGTCGCTGAAGAACAGGGG
AATCCTCTTCCTCCTCTTCCTGGCGAAGTACCAGGCGGGGTGCAGGTAGAAGCCGCTGCCGGTGATGAAC
ACGGGGCCGGTGGGCAGGGCGGGGGTCACGGGGCTGAAGGGGGTGCCCATGGGGGCGGTGGGGAAGGTGA
TGTCGGGGCCGCTCTGCAGGAAGGGGTCGTTGGGCAGGCTCAGGGGCACGGTGGTGTTGCCCCAGGGCTG
GGTCACGGTGTTGGGGGTGCTGGTCAGGTAGGTGTCGCTGATGTTGGTCACGGGGTGCTGGGTGGGGTTG
ATGCCGGGCTCGAAGCTCTCGGCGTAGATGTCGAAGGTGTCGTCCTGGGCGGCCACCAGGGGGTGCATCT
CGATCTCCTCGGCGGCTTGGGCGATGGGGCTGATGTCGTAGAAGTAGTGAATCCTGGCGCCGATGTGCTT
GCCGCTCCTGGTGTGCATGCTGCCCCTCTGGCCGATCCTGCTGTACCTCACCAGGCCCCTCCTGCTGGCG
ATGGCGGGCCTGTGCAGCCTGATGATGTCCATGAAGGCCTCGTCGGGGGCGTTGTGGATGCTGTCGTGGC
TGAACTGCACGCTCACGTCCTCGCCCTCGTACACGGGGTTGTCGTAGGTGATCAGCCTCTGGGGGGTGCT
CAGGAAGGCGGGGTCGGTCA
