>Addgene plasmid #52589 | pVITRO-HPV6 L1L2 | addgene partial sequence | sequence record 84837 | pVITRO-P25F 5'-CAAAGGTATTTTCTAAACCCGTTTC-3'
AGCAATCCGGAGTATACGGATCCGCCACCATGGCCCACAGCAGGGCCAGGAGGAGGAAGAGGGCCAGCGC
CACCCAGCTGTACCAGACCTGCAAGCTGACCGGCACCTGCCCCCCCGACGTGATCCCCAAGGTGGAGCAC
AACACCATCGCCGACCAGATCCTGAAGTGGGGCAGCCTGGGCGTGTTCTTCGGCGGCCTGGGCATCGGCA
CCGGCAGCGGCACCGGCGGCAGGACCGGCTACGTGCCCCTGCAGACCAGCGCCAAGCCCAGCATCACCAG
CGGCCCCATGGCCAGGCCCCCCGTGGTGGTGGAGCCCGTGGCCCCCAGCGACCCCAGCATCGTGAGCCTG
ATCGAGGAGAGCGCCATCATCAACGCCGGCGCCCCCGAGATCGTGCCCCCCGCCCACGGCGGCTTCACCA
TCACCAGCAGCGAGACCACCACCCCCGCCATCCTGGACGTGAGCGTCACCAGCCACACCACCACCAGCAT
CTTCAGGAACCCCGTGTTCACCGAGCCCAGCGTGACCCAGCCCCAGCCCCCCGTGGAGGCCAACGGCCAC
ATCCTGATCAGCGCCCCCACCGTGACCAGCCACCCCATCGAGGAGATCCCCCTGGACACCTTCGTGGTGA
GCAGCAGCGACAGCGGCCCCACCAGCAGCACCCCCGTGCCCGGCACCGCCCCCAGGCCCAGGGTGGGCCT
GTACAGCAGGGCCCTGCACCAGGTGCAGGTGACCGACCCCGCCTTCCTGAGCAC
